>Addgene plasmid #130876 | pCAG-ETF1-E55D | addgene full sequence | sequence record 255546 | Addgene NGS Result
SGCGCGCCAGGCGGGGCGGGGCGGGGCGAGGGGCGGGGCGGGGCGAGGCGGAGAGGTGCGGCGGCAGCCA
ATCAGAGCGGCGCGCTCCGAAAGTTTCCTTTTATGGCGAGGCGGCGGCGGCGGCGGCCCTATAAAAAGCG
AAGCGCGCGGCGGGCGGGAGTCGCTGCGCGCTGCCTTCGCCCCGTGCCCCGCTCCGCCGCCGCCTCGCGC
CGCCCGCCCCGGCTCTGACTGACCGCGTTACTCCCACAGGTGAGCGGGCGGGACGGCCCTTCTCCTCCGG
GCTGTAATTAGCGCTTGGTTTAATGACGGCTTGTTTCTTTTCTGTGGCTGCGTGAAAGCCTTGAGGGGCT
CCGGGAGGGCCCTTTGTGCGGGGGGAGCGGCTCGGGGGGTGCGTGCGTGTGTGTGTGCGTGGGGAGCGCC
GCGTGCGGCTCCGCGCTGCCCGGCGGCTGTGAGCGCTGCGGGCGCGGCGCGGGGCTTTGTGCGCTCCGCA
GTGTGCGCGAGGGGAGCGCGGCCGGGGGCGGTGCCCCGCGGTGCGGGGGGGGCTGCGAGGGGAACAAAGG
CTGCGTGCGGGGTGTGTGCGTGGGGGGGTGAGCAGGGGGTGTGGGCGCGTCGGTCGGGCTGCAACCCCCC
CTGCACCCCCCTCCCCGAGTTGCTGAGCACGGCCCGGCTTCGGGTGCGGGGCTCCGTACGGGGCGTGGCG
CGGGGCTCGCCGTGCCGGGCGGGGGGTGGCGGCAGGTGGGGGTGCCGGGCGGGGCGGGGCCGCCTCGGGC
CGGGGAGGGCTCGGGGGAGGGGCGCGGCGGCCCCCGGAGCGCCGGCGGCTGTCGAGGCGCGGCGAGCCGC
AGCCATTGCCTTTTATGGTAATCGTGCGAGAGGGCGCAGGGACTTCCTTTGTCCCAAATCTGTGCGGAGC
CGAAATCTGGGAGGCGCCGCCGCACCCCCTCTAGCGGGCGCGGGGCGAAGCGGTGCGGCGCCGGCAGGAA
GGAAATGGGCGGGGAGGGCCTTCGTGCGTCGCCGCGCCGCCGTCCCCTTCTCCCTCTCCAGCCTCGGGGC
TGTCCGCGGGGGGACGGCTGCCTTCGGGGGGGACGGGGCAGGGCGGGGTTCGGCTTCTGGCGTGTGACCG
GCGGCTCTAGAGCCTCTGCTAACCATGTTCATGCCTTCTTCTTTTTCCTACAGCTCCTGGGCAACGTGCT
GGTTATTGTGCTGTCTCATCATTTTGGCAAAGAATTCTGCAGTCGACGGTACCGCGGGCCCGGGATCCAC
CGGTCGCCACCATGGCGGACGACCCCAGTGCTGCCGACAGGAACGTGGAGATCTGGAAGATCAAGAAGCT
CATTAAGAGCTTGGAGGCGGCCCGCGGCAATGGCACCAGCATGATATCATTGATCATTCCTCCCAAAGAC
CAGATTTCACGAGTGGCAAAAATGTTAGCGGATGACTTTGGAACTGCATCTAACATTAAGTCACGAGTAA
ACCGCCTTTCAGTCCTGGGAGCCATTACATCTGTACAACAAAGACTCAAACTTTATAACAAAGTACCTCC
AAATGGTCTGGTTGTATACTGTGGAACAATTGTAACAGAAGAAGGAAAGGAAAAGAAAGTCAACATTGAC
TTTGAACCTTTCAAACCAATTAATACGTCATTGTATTTGTGTGACAACAAATTCCATACAGAGGCTCTTA
CAGCACTACTTTCAGATGATAGCAAGTTTGGATTCATTGTAATAGATGGTAGTGGTGCACTTTTTGGCAC
ACTCCAAGGAAACACAAGAGAAGTCCTGCACAAATTCACTGTGGATCTCCCAAAGAAACACGGTAGAGGA
GGTCAGTCAGCCTTGCGTTTTGCCCGTTTAAGAATGGAAAAGCGACATAACTATGTTCGGAAAGTAGCAG
AGACTGCTGTGCAGCTGTTTATTTCTGGGGACAAAGTGAATGTGGCTGGTCTAGTTTTAGCTGGATCCGC
TGACTTTAAAACTGAACTAAGTCAATCTGATATGTTTGATCAGAGGTTACAATCAAAAGTTTTAAAATTA
GTTGATATATCCTATGGTGGTGAAAATGGATTCAACCAAGCTATTGAGTTATCTACTGAAGTCCTCTCCA
ACGTGAAATTCATTCAAGAGAAGAAATTAATAGGACGATACTTTGATGAAATCAGCCAGGACACGGGCAA
GTACTGTTTTGGCGTTGAAGATACACTAAAGGCTTTGGAAATGGGAGCTGTAGAAATTCTAATAGTCTAT
GAAAATCTGGATATAATGAGATATGTTCTTCATTGCCAAGGCACAGAAGAGGAGAAAATTCTCTATCTAA
CTCCAGAGCAAGAAAAGGATAAATCTCATTTCACAGACAAAGAGACCGGACAGGAACATGAGCTTATCGA
GAGCATGCCCCTGTTGGAATGGTTTGCTAACAACTATAAAAAATTTGGAGCTACGTTGGAAATTGTCACA
GATAAATCACAAGAAGGGTCTCAGTTTGTGAAAGGATTTGGTGGAATTGGAGGTATCTTGCGGTACCGAG
TAGATTTCCAGGGAATGGAATACCAAGGAGGAGACGATGAATTTTTTGACCTTGATGACTACTAATGATA
GAGCGGCCGCACTCCTCAGGTGCAGGCTGCCTATCAGAAGGTGGTGGCTGGTGTGGCCAATGCCCTGGCT
CACAAATACCACTGAGATCTTTTTCCCTCTGCCAAAAATTATGGGGACATCATGAAGCCCCTTGAGCATC
TGACTTCTGGCTAATAAAGGAAATTTATTTTCATTGCAATAGTGTGTTGGAATTTTTTGTGTCTCTCACT
CGGAAGGACATATGGGAGGGCAAATCATTTAAAACATCAGAATGAGTATTTGGTTTAGAGTTTGGCAACA
TATGCCCATATGCTGGCTGCCATGAACAAAGGTTGGCTATAAAGAGGTCATCAGTATATGAAACAGCCCC
CTGCTGTCCATTCCTTATTCCATAGAAAAGCCTTGACTTGAGGTTAGATTTTTTTTATATTTTGTTTTGT
GTTATTTTTTTCTTTAACATCCCTAAAATTTTCCTTACATGTTTTACTAGCCAGATTTTTCCTCCTCTCC
TGACTACTCCCAGTCATAGCTGTCCCTCTTCTCTTATGGAGATCCCTCGACCTGCAGCCCAAGCTTGGCG
TAATCATGGTCATAGCTGTTTCCTGTGTGAAATTGTTATCCGCTCACAATTCCACACAACATACGAGCCG
GAAGCATAAAGTGTAAAGCCTGGGGTGCCTAATGAGTGAGCTAACTCACATTAATTGCGTTGCGCTCACT
GCCCGCTTTCCAGTCGGGAAACCTGTCGTGCCAGCGGATCCGCATCTCAATTAGTCAGCAACCATAGTCC
CGCCCCTAACTCCGCCCATCCCGCCCCTAACTCCGCCCAGTTCCGCCCATTCTCCGCCCCATGGCTGACT
AATTTTTTTTATTTATGCAGAGGCCGAGGCCGCCTCGGCCTCTGAGCTATTCCAGAAGTAGTGAGGAGGC
TTTTTTGGAGGCCTAGGCTTTTGCAAAAAGCTAACTTGTTTATTGCAGCTTATAATGGTTACAAATAAAG
CAATAGCATCACAAATTTCACAAATAAAGCATTTTTTTCACTGCATTCTAGTTGTGGTTTGTCCAAACTC
ATCAATGTATCTTATCATGTCTGGATCCGCTGCATTAATGAATCGGCCAACGCGCGGGGAGAGGCGGTTT
GCGTATTGGGCGCTCTTCCGCTTCCTCGCTCACTGACTCGCTGCGCTCGGTCGTTCGGCTGCGGCGAGCG
GTATCAGCTCACTCAAAGGCGGTAATACGGTTATCCACAGAATCAGGGGATAACGCAGGAAAGAACATGT
GAGCAAAAGGCCAGCAAAAGGCCAGGAACCGTAAAAAGGCCGCGTTGCTGGCGTTTTTCCATAGGCTCCG
CCCCCCTGACGAGCATCACAAAAATCGACGCTCAAGTCAGAGGTGGCGAAACCCGACAGGACTATAAAGA
TACCAGGCGTTTCCCCCTGGAAGCTCCCTCGTGCGCTCTCCTGTTCCGACCCTGCCGCTTACCGGATACC
TGTCCGCCTTTCTCCCTTCGGGAAGCGTGGCGCTTTCTCATAGCTCACGCTGTAGGTATCTCAGTTCGGT
GTAGGTCGTTCGCTCCAAGCTGGGCTGTGTGCACGAACCCCCCGTTCAGCCCGACCGCTGCGCCTTATCC
GGTAACTATCGTCTTGAGTCCAACCCGGTAAGACACGACTTATCGCCACTGGCAGCAGCCACTGGTAACA
GGATTAGCAGAGCGAGGTATGTAGGCGGTGCTACAGAGTTCTTGAAGTGGTGGCCTAACTACGGCTACAC
TAGAAGAACAGTATTTGGTATCTGCGCTCTGCTGAAGCCAGTTACCTTCGGAAAAAGAGTTGGTAGCTCT
TGATCCGGCAAACAAACCACCGCTGGTAGCGGTGGTTTTTTTGTTTGCAAGCAGCAGATTACGCGCAGAA
AAAAAGGATCTCAAGAAGATCCTTTGATCTTTTCTACGGGGTCTGACGCTCAGTGGAACGAAAACTCACG
TTAAGGGATTTTGGTCATGAGATTATCAAAAAGGATCTTCACCTAGATCCTTTTAAATTAAAAATGAAGT
TTTAAATCAATCTAAAGTATATATGAGTAAACTTGGTCTGACAGTTACCAATGCTTAATCAGTGAGGCAC
CTATCTCAGCGATCTGTCTATTTCGTTCATCCATAGTTGCCTGACTCCCCGTCGTGTAGATAACTACGAT
ACGGGAGGGCTTACCATCTGGCCCCAGTGCTGCAATGATACCGCGAGACCCACGCTCACCGGCTCCAGAT
TTATCAGCAATAAACCAGCCAGCCGGAAGGGCCGAGCGCAGAAGTGGTCCTGCAACTTTATCCGCCTCCA
TCCAGTCTATTAATTGTTGCCGGGAAGCTAGAGTAAGTAGTTCGCCAGTTAATAGTTTGCGCAACGTTGT
TGCCATTGCTACAGGCATCGTGGTGTCACGCTCGTCGTTTGGTATGGCTTCATTCAGCTCCGGTTCCCAA
CGATCAAGGCGAGTTACATGATCCCCCATGTTGTGCAAAAAAGCGGTTAGCTCCTTCGGTCCTCCGATCG
TTGTCAGAAGTAAGTTGGCCGCAGTGTTATCACTCATGGTTATGGCAGCACTGCATAATTCTCTTACTGT
CATGCCATCCGTAAGATGCTTTTCTGTGACTGGTGAGTACTCAACCAAGTCATTCTGAGAATAGTGTATG
CGGCGACCGAGTTGCTCTTGCCCGGCGTCAATACGGGATAATACCGCGCCACATAGCAGAACTTTAAAAG
TGCTCATCATTGGAAAACGTTCTTCGGGGCGAAAACTCTCAAGGATCTTACCGCTGTTGAGATCCAGTTC
GATGTAACCCACTCGTGCACCCAACTGATCTTCAGCATCTTTTACTTTCACCAGCGTTTCTGGGTGAGCA
AAAACAGGAAGGCAAAATGCCGCAAAAAAGGGAATAAGGGCGACACGGAAATGTTGAATACTCATACTCT
TCCTTTTTCAATATTATTGAAGCATTTATCAGGGTTATTGTCTCATGAGCGGATACATATTTGAATGTAT
TTAGAAAAATAAACAAATAGGGGTTCCGCGCACATTTCCCCGAAAAGTGCCACCTGGGTCGACATTGATT
ATTGACTAGTTATTAATAGTAATCAATTACGGGGTCATTAGTTCATAGCCCATATATGGAGTTCCGCGTT
ACATAACTTACGGTAAATGGCCCGCCTGGCTGACCGCCCAACGACCCCCGCCCATTGACGTCAATAATGA
CGTATGTTCCCATAGTAACGCCAATAGGGACTTTCCATTGACGTCAATGGGTGGAGTATTTACGGTAAAC
TGCCCACTTGGCAGTACATCAAGTGTATCATATGCCAAGTACGCCCCCTATTGACGTCAATGACGGTAAA
TGGCCCGCCTGGCATTATGCCCAGTACATGACCTTATGGGACTTTCCTACTTGGCAGTACATCTACGTAT
TAGTCATCGCTATTACCATGGTCGAGGTGAGCCCCACGTTCTGCTTCACTCTCCCCATCTCCCCCCCCTC
CCCACCCCCAATTTTGTATTTATTTATTTTTTAATTATTTTGTGCAGCGATGGGGGCGGGGGGGGGGGGG
G
Features (pLannotate 1.2.2; 19 found; start..end, strand, type, name):
    157..1173    +  intron         chimeric intron: chimera between introns from chicken β-actin and rabbit β-globin
   1171..1227    +  CDS            HBB (fragment): HBB_LEPEU - Experimental evidence at protein level: Swiss-Prot protein existence level 1. Involved in oxygen transport from the lung to the various peripheral tissues. From Lepus europaeus (European hare).
   1222..1258    +  misc_feature   MCS (fragment): multiple cloning site
   1272..2582    +  CDS            ETF1: ERF1_HUMAN - Also known as ERF1, RF1, SUP45L1. Experimental evidence at protein level: Swiss-Prot protein existence level 1. Directs the termination of nascent peptide synthesis (translation) in response to the termination codons UAA, UAG and UGA (PubMed:7990965, PubMed:24486019). Component of the transient SURF complex which recruits UPF1 to stalled ribosomes in the context of nonsense-mediated decay (NMD) of mRNAs containing premature stop codons. Required for SHFL-mediated translation termination which inhibits programmed ribosomal frameshifting (-1PRF) of mRNA from viruses and cellular gen
   2601..2672    +  CDS            HBB (fragment): HBB_PONPY - Experimental evidence at transcript level: Swiss-Prot protein existence level 2. Involved in oxygen transport from the lung to the various peripheral tissues. From Pongo pygmaeus (Bornean orangutan).
   2743..2798    +  polyA_signal   β-globin poly(A) signal: rabbit β-globin polyadenylation signal (Gil and Proudfoot, 1987)
   3183..3199    -  protein_bind   lac operator: The lac repressor binds to the lac operator to inhibit transcription in E. coli. This inhibition can be relieved by adding lactose or isopropyl-β-D-thiogalactopyranoside (IPTG). lac repressor encoded by lacI
   3207..3237    -  promoter       lac promoter: promoter for the E. coli lac operon
   3252..3273    -  protein_bind   CAP binding site: CAP binding activates transcription in the presence of cAMP. E. coli catabolite activator protein
   3286..3325    -  CDS            lacI (fragment): lac repressor; lacI; The lac repressor binds to the lac operator to inhibit transcription in E. coli. This inhibition can be relieved by adding lactose or isopropyl-β-D-thiogalactopyranoside (IPTG).
   3332..3354    +  promoter       SV40 promoter (fragment): SV40 enhancer and early promoter
   3378..3513    +  rep_origin     SV40 ori: SV40 origin of replication
   3533..3667    +  polyA_signal   SV40 poly(A) signal: SV40 polyadenylation signal
   3669..3723    -  CDS            lacI (fragment): lac repressor; lacI; The lac repressor binds to the lac operator to inhibit transcription in E. coli. This inhibition can be relieved by adding lactose or isopropyl-β-D-thiogalactopyranoside (IPTG).
   3906..4494    -  rep_origin     ori: high-copy-number ColE1/pMB1/pBR322/pUC origin of replication
   4665..5525    -  CDS            AmpR: β-lactamase; bla; confers resistance to ampicillin, carbenicillin, and related antibiotics
   5526..5630    -  promoter       AmpR promoter: bla
   5661..6040    +  enhancer       CMV enhancer: human cytomegalovirus immediate early enhancer
   6042..156     +  promoter       chicken β-actin promoter (across the origin): No description available
