[The description below was written by a language model from this plasmid's Addgene catalogue record and pLannotate feature annotations shown in this document.]
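Description:
pCAG-ETF1-E55D is a mammalian expression plasmid of about 6.2 kb that encodes human ETF1, the eukaryotic release factor eRF1, carrying an E55D substitution. The catalogue lists the backbone as unknown, but the annotated features match a pCAGGS-style layout. A CMV immediate-early enhancer, the chicken β-actin promoter (which spans the numbering origin of the sequence record) and a chimeric chicken β-actin/rabbit β-globin intron together make up the CAG promoter, a strong constitutive driver in many mammalian cell types. The ETF1 coding sequence of roughly 1.3 kb sits downstream of a remnant multiple cloning site and was inserted between AgeI and NotI sites. It is followed by the rabbit β-globin polyadenylation signal. The short "HBB" fragments annotated on either side of the insert are most likely β-globin exon and untranslated remnants belonging to the expression cassette, not separate coding payloads. No epitope tag or reporter is annotated.

In E. coli the plasmid replicates from a high-copy ColE1/pUC-type origin and is selected with ampicillin through the β-lactamase gene and its native promoter. Residual lac promoter, operator and lacI fragments are carried over from the backbone. An SV40 origin and SV40 poly(A) signal are also present, and the origin can support episomal replication in cells expressing large T antigen. There is no mammalian selection marker, so the construct is suited to transient transfection.

ETF1 normally directs translation termination at all three stop codons. The record does not describe the functional effect of E55D. The associated publication concerns oligonucleotide-conjugated, multifunctional adeno-associated viruses, which suggests the mutant is co-expressed as a helper factor in that work, but the exact role is not given in the fields provided.
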