Addgene plasmid #130876: pCAG-ETF1-E55D
Purpose: Encodes ETF1 with an E55D substitution
Depositing lab: Prashant Mali. Depositing organization: University of California, San Diego (UCSD). Publication: Oligonucleotide conjugated multi-functional adeno-associated viruses. Katrekar D, Moreno AM, Chen G, Worlikar A, Mali P. Sci Rep. 2018 Feb 26;8(1):3589. doi: 10.1038/s41598-018-21742-x. PubMed 29483550.
Backbone
  Vector backbone: Unknown
  Backbone size w/o insert (bp): 4800
  Total vector size (bp): 6150
  Vector type: Mammalian Expression
Growth in bacteria
  Bacterial resistance: Ampicillin, 100 μg/mL
  Growth temperature: 37°C
  Growth strain: NEB Stable
  Copy number: Unknown
Gene/Insert
  Gene/Insert name: Eukaryotic transcritional termination factor ETF1-E55D
  Species: H. sapiens (human)
  Insert size (bp): 1320
  Mutation: E55D
  Entrez Gene: ETF1 (a.k.a. D5S1995, ERF, ERF1, RF1, SUP45L1, TB3-1)
  Promoter: CAG
  Cloning method: Restriction Enzyme; 5′ cloning site Age1 (unknown if destroyed); 3′ cloning site Not1 (unknown if destroyed)
  Sequencing primers: 5′ TTCCTACAGCTCCTGGGCAAC
Terms and licenses: Academic/Nonprofit Terms; Industry Terms: Not Available to Industry
How to cite: pCAG-ETF1-E55D was a gift from Prashant Mali (Addgene plasmid # 130876 ; http://n2t.net/addgene:130876 ; RRID:Addgene_130876)
