>Addgene plasmid #130876 | pCAG-ETF1-E55D | depositor partial sequence | sequence record 250437 | Expressed from a CAG promoter
ATGGCGGACGACCCCAGTGCTGCCGACAGGAACGTGGAGATCTGGAAGATCAAGAAGCTCATTAAGAGCT
TGGAGGCGGCCCGCGGCAATGGCACCAGCATGATATCATTGATCATTCCTCCCAAAGACCAGATTTCACG
AGTGGCAAAAATGTTAGCGGATGACTTTGGAACTGCATCTAACATTAAGTCACGAGTAAACCGCCTTTCA
GTCCTGGGAGCCATTACATCTGTACAACAAAGACTCAAACTTTATAACAAAGTACCTCCAAATGGTCTGG
TTGTATACTGTGGAACAATTGTAACAGAAGAAGGAAAGGAAAAGAAAGTCAACATTGACTTTGAACCTTT
CAAACCAATTAATACGTCATTGTATTTGTGTGACAACAAATTCCATACAGAGGCTCTTACAGCACTACTT
TCAGATGATAGCAAGTTTGGATTCATTGTAATAGATGGTAGTGGTGCACTTTTTGGCACACTCCAAGGAA
ACACAAGAGAAGTCCTGCACAAATTCACTGTGGATCTCCCAAAGAAACACGGTAGAGGAGGTCAGTCAGC
CTTGCGTTTTGCCCGTTTAAGAATGGAAAAGCGACATAACTATGTTCGGAAAGTAGCAGAGACTGCTGTG
CAGCTGTTTATTTCTGGGGACAAAGTGAATGTGGCTGGTCTAGTTTTAGCTGGATCCGCTGACTTTAAAA
CTGAACTAAGTCAATCTGATATGTTTGATCAGAGGTTACAATCAAAAGTTTTAAAATTAGTTGATATATC
CTATGGTGGTGAAAATGGATTCAACCAAGCTATTGAGTTATCTACTGAAGTCCTCTCCAACGTGAAATTC
ATTCAAGAGAAGAAATTAATAGGACGATACTTTGATGAAATCAGCCAGGACACGGGCAAGTACTGTTTTG
GCGTTGAAGATACACTAAAGGCTTTGGAAATGGGAGCTGTAGAAATTCTAATAGTCTATGAAAATCTGGA
TATAATGAGATATGTTCTTCATTGCCAAGGCACAGAAGAGGAGAAAATTCTCTATCTAACTCCAGAGCAA
GAAAAGGATAAATCTCATTTCACAGACAAAGAGACCGGACAGGAACATGAGCTTATCGAGAGCATGCCCC
TGTTGGAATGGTTTGCTAACAACTATAAAAAATTTGGAGCTACGTTGGAAATTGTCACAGATAAATCACA
AGAAGGGTCTCAGTTTGTGAAAGGATTTGGTGGAATTGGAGGTATCTTGCGGTACCGAGTAGATTTCCAG
GGAATGGAATACCAAGGAGGAGACGATGAATTTTTTGACCTTGATGACTACTAATGATAG
